>Addgene plasmid #133751 | PWPXLD-GFP-Numb-WT | addgene full sequence | sequence record 264921 | Addgene NGS Result
GGAATGCTAGTTGGAGTAATAAATCTCTGGAACAGATTTGGAATCACACGACCTGGATGGAGTGGGACAG
AGAAATTAACAATTACACAAGCTTAATACACTCCTTAATTGAAGAATCGCAAAACCAGCAAGAAAAGAAT
GAACAAGAATTATTGGAATTAGATAAATGGGCAAGTTTGTGGAATTGGTTTAACATAACAAATTGGCTGT
GGTATATAAAATTATTCATAATGATAGTAGGAGGCTTGGTAGGTTTAAGAATAGTTTTTGCTGTACTTTC
TATAGTGAATAGAGTTAGGCAGGGATATTCACCATTATCGTTTCAGACCCACCTCCCAACCCCGAGGGGA
CCCGACAGGCCCGAAGGAATAGAAGAAGAAGGTGGAGAGAGAGACAGAGACAGATCCATTCGATTAGTGA
ACGGATCTCGACGGTATCGATCACGAGACTAGCCTCGACCATCGATGTCGACGATAAGCTTTGCAAAGAT
GGATAAAGTTTTAAACAGAGAGGAATCTTTGCAGCTAATGGACCTTCTAGGTCTTGAAAGGAGTGGGAAT
TGGCTCCGGTGCCCGTCAGTGGGCAGAGCGCACATCGCCCACAGTCCCCGAGAAGTTGGGGGGAGGGGTC
GGCAATTGAACCGGTGCCTAGAGAAGGTGGCGCGGGGTAAACTGGGAAAGTGATGTCGTGTACTGGCTCC
GCCTTTTTCCCGAGGGTGGGGGAGAACCGTATATAAGTGCAGTAGTCGCCGTGAACGTTCTTTTTCGCAA
CGGGTTTGCCGCCAGAACACAGGTAAGTGCCGTGTGTGGTTCCCGCGGGCCTGGCCTCTTTACGGGTTAT
GGCCCTTGCGTGCCTTGAATTACTTCCACCTGGCTGCAGTACGTGATTCTTGATCCCGAGCTTCGGGTTG
GAAGTGGGTGGGAGAGTTCGAGGCCTTGCGCTTAAGGAGCCCCTTCGCCTCGTGCTTGAGTTGAGGCCTG
GCCTGGGCGCTGGGGCCGCCGCGTGCGAATCTGGTGGCACCTTCGCGCCTGTCTCGCTGCTTTCGATAAG
TCTCTAGCCATTTAAAATTTTTGATGACCTGCTGCGACGCTTTTTTTCTGGCAAGATAGTCTTGTAAATG
CGGGCCAAGATCTGCACACTGGTATTTCGGTTTTTGGGGCCGCGGGCGGCGACGGGGCCCGTGCGTCCCA
GCGCACATGTTCGGCGAGGCGGGGCCTGCGAGCGCGGCCACCGAGAATCGGACGGGGGTAGTCTCAAGCT
GGCCGGCCTGCTCTGGTGCCTGGCCTCGCGCCGCCGTGTATCGCCCCGCCCTGGGCGGCAAGGCTGGCCC
GGTCGGCACCAGTTGCGTGAGCGGAAAGATGGCCGCTTCCCGGCCCTGCTGCAGGGAGCTCAAAATGGAG
GACGCGGCGCTCGGGAGAGCGGGCGGGTGAGTCACCCACACAAAGGAAAAGGGCCTTTCCGTCCTCAGCC
GTCGCTTCATGTGACTCCACGGAGTACCGGGCGCCGTCCAGGCACCTCGATTAGTTCTCGAGCTTTTGGA
GTACGTCGTCTTTAGGTTGGGGGGAGGGGTTTTATGCGATGGAGTTTCCCCACACTGAGTGGGTGGAGAC
TGAAGTTAGGCCAGCTTGGCACTTGATGTAATTCTCCTTGGAATTTGCCCTTTTTGAGTTTGGATCTTGG
TTCATTCTCAAGCCTCAGACAGTGGTTCAAAGTTTTTTTCTTCCATTTCAGGTGTCGTGAGGAATTTCGA
CATTTAAATTTAATTAATCTCGACGGTATCGGTTAACTTTTAAAAGAAAAGGGGGGATTGGGGGGTACAG
TGCAGGGGAAAGAATAGTAGACATAATAGCAACAGACATACAAACTAAAGAATTACAAAAACAAATTACA
AAAATTCAAAATTTTATCGATCACGAGACTAGCCTCGAGGTTTCCGGTCGCCACCATGGTGAGCAAGGGC
GAGGAGCTGTTCACCGGGGTGGTGCCCATCCTGGTCGAGCTGGACGGCGACGTAAACGGCCACAAGTTCA
GCGTGTCCGGCGAGGGCGAGGGCGATGCCACCTACGGCAAGCTGACCCTGAAGTTCATCTGCACCACCGG
CAAGCTGCCCGTGCCCTGGCCCACCCTCGTGACCACCCTGACCTACGGCGTGCAGTGCTTCAGCCGCTAC
CCCGACCACATGAAGCAGCACGACTTCTTCAAGTCCGCCATGCCCGAAGGCTACGTCCAGGAGCGCACCA
TCTTCTTCAAGGACGACGGCAACTACAAGACCCGCGCCGAGGTGAAGTTCGAGGGCGACACCCTGGTGAA
CCGCATCGAGCTGAAGGGCATCGACTTCAAGGAGGACGGCAACATCCTGGGGCACAAGCTGGAGTACAAC
TACAACAGCCACAACGTCTATATCATGGCCGACAAGCAGAAGAACGGCATCAAGGTGAACTTCAAGATCC
GCCACAACATCGAGGACGGCAGCGTGCAGCTCGCCGACCACTACCAGCAGAACACCCCCATCGGCGACGG
CCCCGTGCTGCTGCCCGACAACCACTACCTGAGCACCCAGTCCGCCCTGAGCAAAGACCCCAACGAGAAG
CGCGATCACATGGTCCTGCTGGAGTTCGTGACCGCCGCCGGGATCACTCTCGGCATGGACGAGCTGTACA
AGTCCGGACTCAGATCTCGAGCTCAAGCTTCGAATTCTAACAAACTACGGCAAAGCTTCAGGAGAAAGAA
AGACGTTTATGTCCCAGAGGCCAGCCGTCCACATCAGTGGCAGACAGATGAAGAAGGAGTCCGCACTGGA
AAGTGTAGCTTCCCAGTTAAGTACCTCGGCCACGTAGAAGTTGATGAGTCAAGAGGAATGCACATCTGTG
AAGATGCCGTAAAGAGATTGAAAGCTGAAAGGAAGTTCTTCAAAGGCTTCTTTGGAAAAACGGGAAAGAA
AGCAGTGAAGGCCGTTCTGTGGGTGTCAGCGGATGGGCTCAGAGTTGTGGACGAGAAAACTAAGGACCTC
ATAGTTGACCAGACAATAGAAAAAGTTTCCTTCTGTGCCCCAGATAGGAACTTTGACAGAGCCTTTTCTT
ACATATGTCGTGATGGCACCACTCGGCGATGGATCTGTCATTGTTTCATGGCTGTCAAAGACACGGGGGA
AAGACTGAGCCACGCCGTGGGCTGTGCTTTTGCAGCCTGTTTAGAGCGTAAACAGAAGCGGGAGAAGGAG
TGTGGCGTCACTGCTACTTTTGATGCCAGTAGAACCACTTTCACAAGAGAAGGATCATTCCGTGTCACAA
CTGCCACTGAGCAAGCCGAAAGAGAGGAGATCATGAAACAGTTGCAAGATGCCAAGAAAGCTGAGACAGA
CAAGACAGTTGTTGGTCCATCAGTGGCTCCTGGCAACACTGCTCCATCCCCATCCTCTCCCACCTCTCCC
ACTCCGGATGGCACTGCATCTTCAGAGATGAACAATCCCCATGCTATCCCACGCCGGCATGCACCAATTG
AACAGCTTGCTCGTCAAGGCTCTTTCCGGGGATTTCCTGCTCTTAGCCAGAAGATGTCACCCTTTAAACG
CCAGCTGTCCCTACGCATCAATGAGTTGCCTTCCACTATGCAGAGGAAGACCGATTTCCCAATAAAAAAC
ACAGTGCCCGAGGTGGAAGGAGAGGCCGAGAGCATCAGCTCCTTGTGTTCCCAGATCACCAGTGCCTTCA
GCACGCCCTCTGAGGACCCCTTCTCCTCCGCCCCAATGACCAAACCAGTGACATTGGTGGCACCACAGTC
TCCTGTGTTACAAGCTAATGGCACTGACTCAGCCTCCCATGTGCTTACTGCTAAGCCAGCCAATACTGCT
CTAGCACACGTAGCAATGCCTGTCCGTGAAACCAACCCCTGGGCCCATGTCCCTGATGCTGCTAACAAGG
AAATTGCAGCCATACATCCGGGGACTGAGTGGGGTCAGTCTTCTGGTGCTGCCTCTCCAGGTCTCTTCCA
GGCTGGTCACAGACGCACTCCCTCTGAAGCTGACCGCTGGTTAGAAGAAGTGTCAAAGAGTGTGCGGGCC
CAGCAGCCTCAGGTCTCAGCTGCCCCTCTGCAGCCAGTTCTCCAGCCGCCTCCGCCCGCCGCCATTGCCC
CTCCAGCACCTCCTTTCCAAGGACATGCCTTCCTCACGTCCCAGCCTGTGCCCGTGGGTGTGGTCCCACC
CCTACAACCAGCCTTTGTCCCTACCCAGTCCTACCCTGTGGCCAACGGGATGCCCTACCCAGCCTCTAAT
GTGCCTGTAGTGGGCATCACCCCATCCCAGATGGTAGCCAATGTGTTTGGCACTGCAGGCCACCCTCAGA
CAACTCATCCACATCAGTCGCCAAGCCTGGCCAAGCAGCAGACATTCCCTCAATATGAGACAAGTAGTGC
TACCACCAGTCCCTTCTTTAAGCCTCCTGCTCAGCACCTCAATGGTTCTGCAGCTTTCAATGGTGTAGAC
AATGGTGGGCTAGCCTCAGGAAACAGGCATGCAGAAGTCCCTCCAGGCACCTGCCCAGTGGATCCTTTCG
AAGCTCAGTGGGCCGCACTAGAAAGCAAGTCCAAGCAGCGTACAAATCCTTCTCCTACCAACCCTTTCTC
CAGTGACTTACAGAAAACATTTGAAATAGAACTTTAGGCAAAGCCGAATTCTGCAGTCGACGGTACCGCG
GGCCCGGGACTAGTCATATGATAATCAACCTCTGGATTACAAAATTTGTGAAAGATTGACTGGTATTCTT
AACTATGTTGCTCCTTTTACGCTATGTGGATACGCTGCTTTAATGCCTTTGTATCATGCTATTGCTTCCC
GTATGGCTTTCATTTTCTCCTCCTTGTATAAATCCTGGTTGCTGTCTCTTTATGAGGAGTTGTGGCCCGT
TGTCAGGCAACGTGGCGTGGTGTGCACTGTGTTTGCTGACGCAACCCCCACTGGTTGGGGCATTGCCACC
ACCTGTCAGCTCCTTTCCGGGACTTTCGCTTTCCCCCTCCCTATTGCCACGGCGGAACTCATCGCCGCCT
GCCTTGCCCGCTGCTGGACAGGGGCTCGGCTGTTGGGCACTGACAATTCCGTGGTGTTGTCGGGGAAGCT
GACGTCCTTTCCATGGCTGCTCGCCTGTGTTGCCACCTGGATTCTGCGCGGGACGTCCTTCTGCTACGTC
CCTTCGGCCCTCAATCCAGCGGACCTTCCTTCCCGCGGCCTGCTGCCGGCTCTGCGGCCTCTTCCGCGTC
TTCGCCTTCGCCCTCAGACGAGTCGGATCTCCCTTTGGGCCGCCTCCCCGCATCGGTACGTATGGCCAGG
TACCTTTAAGACCAATGACTTACAAGGCAGCTGTAGATCTTAGCCACTTTTTAAAAGAAAAGGGGGGACT
GGAAGGGCTAATTCACTCCCAACGAAGACAAGATCTGCTTTTTGCTTGTACTGGGTCTCTCTGGTTAGAC
CAGATCTGAGCCTGGGAGCTCTCTGGCTAACTAGGGAACCCACTGCTTAAGCCTCAATAAAGCTTGCCTT
GAGTGCTTCAAGTAGTGTGTGCCCGTCTGTTGTGTGACTCTGGTAACTAGAGATCCCTCAGACCCTTTTA
GTCAGTGTGGAAAATCTCTAGCAGCATCTAGAATTAATTCCGTGTATTCTATAGTGTCACCTAAATCGTA
TGTGTATGATACATAAGGTTATGTATTAATTGTAGCCGCGTTCTAACGACAATATGTACAAGCCTAATTG
TGTAGCATCTGGCTTACTGAAGCAGACCCTATCATCTCTCTCGTAAACTGCCGTCAGAGTCGGTTTGGTT
GGACGAACCTTCTGAGTTTCTGGTAACGCCGTCCCGCACCCGGAAATGGTCAGCGAACCAATCAGCAGGG
TCATCGCTAGCCAGATCCTCTACGCCGGACGCATCGTGGCCGGCATCACCGGCGCCACAGGTGCGGTTGC
TGGCGCCTATATCGCCGACATCACCGATGGGGAAGATCGGGCTCGCCACTTCGGGCTCATGAGCGCTTGT
TTCGGCGTGGGTATGGTGGCAGGCCCCGTGGCCGGGGGACTGTTGGGCGCCATCTCCTTGCATGCACCAT
TCCTTGCGGCGGCGGTGCTCAACGGCCTCAACCTACTACTGGGCTGCTTCCTAATGCAGGAGTCGCATAA
GGGAGAGCGTCGAATGGTGCACTCTCAGTACAATCTGCTCTGATGCCGCATAGTTAAGCCAGCCCCGACA
CCCGCCAACACCCGCTGACGCGCCCTGACGGGCTTGTCTGCTCCCGGCATCCGCTTACAGACAAGCTGTG
ACCGTCTCCGGGAGCTGCATGTGTCAGAGGTTTTCACCGTCATCACCGAAACGCGCGAGACGAAAGGGCC
TCGTGATACGCCTATTTTTATAGGTTAATGTCATGATAATAATGGTTTCTTAGACGTCAGGTGGCACTTT
TCGGGGAAATGTGCGCGGAACCCCTATTTGTTTATTTTTCTAAATACATTCAAATATGTATCCGCTCATG
AGACAATAACCCTGATAAATGCTTCAATAATATTGAAAAAGGAAGAGTATGAGTATTCAACATTTCCGTG
TCGCCCTTATTCCCTTTTTTGCGGCATTTTGCCTTCCTGTTTTTGCTCACCCAGAAACGCTGGTGAAAGT
AAAAGATGCTGAAGATCAGTTGGGTGCACGAGTGGGTTACATCGAACTGGATCTCAACAGCGGTAAGATC
CTTGAGAGTTTTCGCCCCGAAGAACGTTTTCCAATGATGAGCACTTTTAAAGTTCTGCTATGTGGCGCGG
TATTATCCCGTATTGACGCCGGGCAAGAGCAACTCGGTCGCCGCATACACTATTCTCAGAATGACTTGGT
TGAGTACTCACCAGTCACAGAAAAGCATCTTACGGATGGCATGACAGTAAGAGAATTATGCAGTGCTGCC
ATAACCATGAGTGATAACACTGCGGCCAACTTACTTCTGACAACGATCGGAGGACCGAAGGAGCTAACCG
CTTTTTTGCACAACATGGGGGATCATGTAACTCGCCTTGATCGTTGGGAACCGGAGCTGAATGAAGCCAT
ACCAAACGACGAGCGTGACACCACGATGCCTGTAGCAATGGCAACAACGTTGCGCAAACTATTAACTGGC
GAACTACTTACTCTAGCTTCCCGGCAACAATTAATAGACTGGATGGAGGCGGATAAAGTTGCAGGACCAC
TTCTGCGCTCGGCCCTTCCGGCTGGCTGGTTTATTGCTGATAAATCTGGAGCCGGTGAGCGTGGGTCTCG
CGGTATCATTGCAGCACTGGGGCCAGATGGTAAGCCCTCCCGTATCGTAGTTATCTACACGACGGGGAGT
CAGGCAACTATGGATGAACGAAATAGACAGATCGCTGAGATAGGTGCCTCACTGATTAAGCATTGGTAAC
TGTCAGACCAAGTTTACTCATATATACTTTAGATTGATTTAAAACTTCATTTTTAATTTAAAAGGATCTA
GGTGAAGATCCTTTTTGATAATCTCATGACCAAAATCCCTTAACGTGAGTTTTCGTTCCACTGAGCGTCA
GACCCCGTAGAAAAGATCAAAGGATCTTCTTGAGATCCTTTTTTTCTGCGCGTAATCTGCTGCTTGCAAA
CAAAAAAACCACCGCTACCAGCGGTGGTTTGTTTGCCGGATCAAGAGCTACCAACTCTTTTTCCGAAGGT
AACTGGCTTCAGCAGAGCGCAGATACCAAATACTGTTCTTCTAGTGTAGCCGTAGTTAGGCCACCACTTC
AAGAACTCTGTAGCACCGCCTACATACCTCGCTCTGCTAATCCTGTTACCAGTGGCTGCTGCCAGTGGCG
ATAAGTCGTGTCTTACCGGGTTGGACTCAAGACGATAGTTACCGGATAAGGCGCAGCGGTCGGGCTGAAC
GGGGGGTTCGTGCACACAGCCCAGCTTGGAGCGAACGACCTACACCGAACTGAGATACCTACAGCGTGAG
CTATGAGAAAGCGCCACGCTTCCCGAAGGGAGAAAGGCGGACAGGTATCCGGTAAGCGGCAGGGTCGGAA
CAGGAGAGCGCACGAGGGAGCTTCCAGGGGGAAACGCCTGGTATCTTTATAGTCCTGTCGGGTTTCGCCA
CCTCTGACTTGAGCGTCGATTTTTGTGATGCTCGTCAGGGGGGCGGAGCCTATGGAAAAACGCCAGCAAC
GCGGCCTTTTTACGGTTCCTGGCCTTTTGCTGGCCTTTTGCTCACATGTTCTTTCCTGCGTTATCCCCTG
ATTCTGTGGATAACCGTATTACCGCCTTTGAGTGAGCTGATACCGCTCGCCGCAGCCGAACGACCGAGCG
CAGCGAGTCAGTGAGCGAGGAAGCGGAAGAGCGCCCAATACGCAAACCGCCTCTCCCCGCGCGTTGGCCG
ATTCATTAATGCAGCTGTGGAATGTGTGTCAGTTAGGGTGTGGAAAGTCCCCAGGCTCCCCAGCAGGCAG
AAGTATGCAAAGCATGCATCTCAATTAGTCAGCAACCAGGTGTGGAAAGTCCCCAGGCTCCCCAGCAGGC
AGAAGTATGCAAAGCATGCATCTCAATTAGTCAGCAACCATAGTCCCGCCCCTAACTCCGCCCATCCCGC
CCCTAACTCCGCCCAGTTCCGCCCATTCTCCGCCCCATGGCTGACTAATTTTTTTTATTTATGCAGAGGC
CGAGGCCGCCTCGGCCTCTGAGCTATTCCAGAAGTAGTGAGGAGGCTTTTTTGGAGGCCTAGGCTTTTGC
AAAAAGCTTGGACACAAGACAGGCTTGCGAGATATGTTTGAGAATACCACTTTATCCCGCGTCAGGGAGA
GGCAGTGCGTAAAAAGACGCGGACTCATGTGAAATACTGGTTTTTAGTGCGCCAGATCTCTATAATCTCG
CGCAACCTATTTTCCCCTCGAACACTTTTTAAGCCGTAGATAAACAGGCTGGGACACTTCACATGAGCGA
AAAATACATCGTCACCTGGGACATGTTGCAGATCCATGCACGTAAACTCGCAAGCCGACTGATGCCTTCT
GAACAATGGAAAGGCATTATTGCCGTAAGCCGTGGCGGTCTGTACCGGGTGCGTTACTGGCGCGTGAACT
GGGTATTCGTCATGTCGATACCGTTTGTATTTCCAGCTACGATCACGACAACCAGCGCGAGCTTAAAGTG
CTGAAACGCGCAGAAGGCGATGGCGAAGGCTTCATCGTTATTGATGACCTGGTGGATACCGGTGGTACTG
CGGTTGCGATTCGTGAAATGTATCCAAAAGCGCACTTTGTCACCATCTTCGCAAAACCGGCTGGTCGTCC
GCTGGTTGATGACTATGTTGTTGATATCCCGCAAGATACCTGGATTGAACAGCCGTGGGATATGGGCGTC
GTATTCGTCCCGCCAATCTCCGGTCGCTAATCTTTTCAACGCCTGGCACTGCCGGGCGTTGTTCTTTTTA
ACTTCAGGCGGGTTACAATAGTTTCCAGTAAGTATTCTGGAGGCTGCATCCATGACACAGGCAAACCTGA
GCGAAACCCTGTTCAAACCCCGCTTTAAACATCCTGAAACCTCGACGCTAGTCCGCCGCTTTAATCACGG
CGCACAACCGCCTGTGCAGTCGGCCCTTGATGGTAAAACCATCCCTCACTGGTATCGCATGATTAACCGT
CTGATGTGGATCTGGCGCGGCATTGACCCACGCGAAATCCTCGACGTCCAGGCACGTATTGTGATGAGCG
ATGCCGAACGTACCGACGATGATTTATACGATACGGTGATTGGCTACCGTGGCGGCAACTGGATTTATGA
GTGGGCCCCGGATCTTTGTGAAGGAACCTTACTTCTGTGGTGTGACATAATTGGACAAACTACCTACAGA
GATTTAAAGCTCTAAGGTAAATATAAAATTTTTAAGTGTATAATGTGTTAAACTACTGATTCTAATTGTT
TGTGTATTTTAGATTCCAACCTATGGAACTGATGAATGGGAGCAGTGGTGGAATGCCTTTAATGAGGAAA
ACCTGTTTTGCTCAGAAGAAATGCCATCTAGTGATGATGAGGCTACTGCTGACTCTCAACATTCTACTCC
TCCAAAAAAGAAGAGAAAGGTAGAAGACCCCAAGGACTTTCCTTCAGAATTGCTAAGTTTTTTGAGTCAT
GCTGTGTTTAGTAATAGAACTCTTGCTTGCTTTGCTATTTACACCACAAAGGAAAAAGCTGCACTGCTAT
ACAAGAAAATTATGGAAAAATATTCTGTAACCTTTATAAGTAGGCATAACAGTTATAATCATAACATACT
GTTTTTTCTTACTCCACACAGGCATAGAGTGTCTGCTATTAATAACTATGCTCAAAAATTGTGTACCTTT
AGCTTTTTAATTTGTAAAGGGGTTAATAAGGAATATTTGATGTATAGTGCCTTGACTAGAGATCATAATC
AGCCATACCACATTTGTAGAGGTTTTACTTGCTTTAAAAAACCTCCCACACCTCCCCCTGAACCTGAAAC
ATAAAATGAATGCAATTGTTGTTGTTAACTTGTTTATTGCAGCTTATAATGGTTACAAATAAAGCAATAG
CATCACAAATTTCACAAATAAAGCATTTTTTTCACTGCATTCTAGTTGTGGTTTGTCCAAACTCATCAAT
GTATCTTATCATGTCTGGATCAACTGGATAACTCAAGCTAACCAAAATCATCCCAAACTTCCCACCCCAT
ACCCTATTACCACTGCCAATTACCTGTGGTTTCATTTACTCTAAACCTGTGATTCCTCTGAATTATTTTC
ATTTTAAAGAAATTGTATTTGTTAAATATGTACTACAAACTTAGTAGTTGGAAGGGCTAATTCACTCCCA
AAGAAGACAAGATATCCTTGATCTGTGGATCTACCACACACAAGGCTACTTCCCTGATTAGCAGAACTAC
ACACCAGGGCCAGGGGTCAGATATCCACTGACCTTTGGATGGTGCTACAAGCTAGTACCAGTTGAGCCAG
ATAAGGTAGAAGAGGCCAATAAAGGAGAGAACACCAGCTTGTTACACCCTGTGAGCCTGCATGGGATGGA
TGACCCGGAGAGAGAAGTGTTAGAGTGGAGGTTTGACAGCCGCCTAGCATTTCATCACGTGGCCCGAGAG
CTGCATCCGGAGTACTTCAAGAACTGCTGATATCGAGCTTGCTACAAGGGACTTTCCGCTGGGGACTTTC
CAGGGAGGCGTGGCCTGGGCGGGACTGGGGAGTGGCGAGCCCTCAGATCCTGCATATAAGCAGCTGCTTT
TTGCCTGTACTGGGTCTCTCTGGTTAGACCAGATCTGAGCCTGGGAGCTCTCTGGCTAACTAGGGAACCC
ACTGCTTAAGCCTCAATAAAGCTTGCCTTGAGTGCTTCAAGTAGTGTGTGCCCGTCTGTTGTGTGACTCT
GGTAACTAGAGATCCCTCAGACCCTTTTAGTCAGTGTGGAAAATCTCTAGCAGTGGCGCCCGAACAGGGA
CTTGAAAGCGAAAGGGAAACCAGAGGAGCTCTCTCGACGCAGGACTCGGCTTGCTGAAGCGCGCACGGCA
AGAGGCGAGGGGCGGCGACTGGTGAGTACGCCAAAAATTTTGACTAGCGGAGGCTAGAAGGAGAGAGATG
GGTGCGAGAGCGTCAGTATTAAGCGGGGGAGAATTAGATCGCGATGGGAAAAAATTCGGTTAAGGCCAGG
GGGAAAGAAAAAATATAAATTAAAACATATAGTATGGGCAAGCAGGGAGCTAGAACGATTCGCAGTTAAT
CCTGGCCTGTTAGAAACATCAGAAGGCTGTAGACAAATACTGGGACAGCTACAACCATCCCTTCAGACAG
GATCAGAAGAACTTAGATCATTATATAATACAGTAGCAACCCTCTATTGTGTGCATCAAAGGATAGAGAT
AAAAGACACCAAGGAAGCTTTAGACAAGATAGAGGAAGAGCAAAACAAAAGTAAGACCACCGCACAGCAA
GCGGCCGCTGATCTTCAGACCTGGAGGAGGAGATATGAGGGACAATTGGAGAAGTGAATTATATAAATAT
AAAGTAGTAAAAATTGAACCATTAGGAGTAGCACCCACCAAGGCAAAGAGAAGAGTGGTGCAGAGAGAAA
AAAGAGCAGTGGGAATAGGAGCTTTGTTCCTTGGGTTCTTGGGAGCAGCAGGAAGCACTATGGGCGCAGC
GTCAATGACGCTGACGGTACAGGCCAGACAATTATTGTCTGGTATAGTGCAGCAGCAGAACAATTTGCTG
AGGGCTATTGAGGCGCAACAGCATCTGTTGCAACTCACAGTCTGGGGCATCAAGCAGCTCCAGGCAAGAA
TCCTGGCTGTGGAAAGATACCTAAAGGATCAACAGCTCCTGGGGATTTGGGGTTGCTCTGGAAAACTCAT
TTGCACCACTGCTGTGCCTT
Features (pLannotate 1.2.2; 33 found; start..end, strand, type, name):
      3..428     +  CDS            env (fragment): ENV_HV1H2 - Experimental evidence at protein level: Swiss-Prot protein existence level 1. [Transmembrane protein gp41]: Acts as a class I viral fusion protein. Under the current model, the protein has at least 3 conformational states: pre-fusion native state, pre-hairpin intermediate state, and post-fusion hairpin state. During fusion of viral and target intracellular membranes, the coiled coil regions (heptad repeats) assume a trimer-of-hairpins structure, positioning the fusion peptide in close proximity to the C-terminal region of the ectodomain. The formation of this structure appears to d
    489..555     +  CDS            small t antigen (fragment): SV40 (simian virus 40) small t antigen
    562..1740    +  promoter       EF-1α promoter: strong constitutive promoter for human elongation factor EF-1α
   1788..1905    +  misc_feature   cPPT/CTS: central polypurine tract and central termination sequence of HIV-1
   1946..2662    +  CDS            EGFP: EGFP is a basic (constitutively fluorescent) green fluorescent protein published in 1996, derived from Aequorea victoria. It is reported to be a rapidly-maturing weak dimer with moderate acid sensitivity.
   2663..2698    +  misc_feature   MCS (fragment): multiple cloning site
   2699..4654    +  CDS            Numb: NUMB_MOUSE - Experimental evidence at protein level: Swiss-Prot protein existence level 1. Regulates clathrin-mediated receptor endocytosis (By similarity). Plays a role in the process of neurogenesis (PubMed:10841580, PubMed:12410312, PubMed:15273690, PubMed:17174898). Required throughout embryonic neurogenesis to maintain neural progenitor cells, also called radial glial cells (RGCs), by allowing their daughter cells to choose progenitor over neuronal cell fate (PubMed:15273690, PubMed:12410312). Not required for the proliferation of neural progenitor cells before the onset of neurogenesis (
   4665..4699    +  misc_feature   MCS (fragment): multiple cloning site
   4713..5301    +  misc_feature   WPRE: woodchuck hepatitis virus posttranscriptional regulatory element
   5369..5388    +  misc_feature   cPPT/CTS (fragment): central polypurine tract and central termination sequence of HIV-1
   5390..5623    +  LTR            3' LTR (ΔU3): self-inactivating 3' long terminal repeat (LTR) from HIV-1
   5648..5666    -  promoter       SP6 promoter: promoter for bacteriophage SP6 RNA polymerase
   5894..6173    +  CDS            TcR (fragment): tetracycline efflux protein; tet; confers resistance to tetracycline
   6174..6222    -  misc_feature   bom (fragment): basis of mobility region from pBR322
   6324..6359    -  CDS            rop (fragment): Rop protein, which maintains plasmids at low copy number; rop
   6454..6558    +  promoter       AmpR promoter: bla
   6559..7419    +  CDS            AmpR: β-lactamase; bla; confers resistance to ampicillin, carbenicillin, and related antibiotics
   7590..8178    +  rep_origin     ori: high-copy-number ColE1/pMB1/pBR322/pUC origin of replication
   8361..8417    +  CDS            lacI (fragment): lac repressor; lacI; The lac repressor binds to the lac operator to inhibit transcription in E. coli. This inhibition can be relieved by adding lactose or isopropyl-β-D-thiogalactopyranoside (IPTG).
   8424..8753    +  promoter       SV40 promoter: SV40 enhancer and early promoter
   8953..9072    +  CDS            gpt (fragment): XGPT_ECOLI - Also known as gpp, gxu. Experimental evidence at protein level: Swiss-Prot protein existence level 1. Purine salvage pathway enzyme that catalyzes the transfer of the ribosyl-5-phosphate group from 5-phospho-alpha-D-ribose 1- diphosphate (PRPP) to the N9 position of the 6-oxopurines guanine and xanthine to form the corresponding ribonucleotides GMP (guanosine 5'- monophosphate) and XMP (xanthosine 5'-monophosphate), with the release of PPi. To a lesser extent, also acts on hypoxanthine (PubMed:9100006, PubMed:3886014). Does not ribophosphorylate adenine (PubMed:3886014). From Esch
   9072..9407    +  CDS            gpt (fragment): XGPT_ECOLI - Also known as gpp, gxu. Experimental evidence at protein level: Swiss-Prot protein existence level 1. Purine salvage pathway enzyme that catalyzes the transfer of the ribosyl-5-phosphate group from 5-phospho-alpha-D-ribose 1- diphosphate (PRPP) to the N9 position of the 6-oxopurines guanine and xanthine to form the corresponding ribonucleotides GMP (guanosine 5'- monophosphate) and XMP (xanthosine 5'-monophosphate), with the release of PPi. To a lesser extent, also acts on hypoxanthine (PubMed:9100006, PubMed:3886014). Does not ribophosphorylate adenine (PubMed:3886014). From Esch
   9502..9807    +  CDS            frsA (fragment): FRSA_ECOLI - Also known as yafA. Experimental evidence at protein level: Swiss-Prot protein existence level 1. Catalyzes the hydrolysis of esters (PubMed:15808744). Displays esterase activity toward pNP-butyrate (PubMed:15808744). May stimulate mixed-acid fermentation by acting as a fermentation/respiration switch that down-regulates respiration and up- regulates fermentation rates (PubMed:15169777). From Escherichia coli (strain K12).
   9811..9885    +  CDS            small t antigen (fragment): SV40 (simian virus 40) small t antigen
   9887..9952    +  intron         small t intron: SV40 (simian virus 40) small t antigen intron
  10082..10102   +  CDS            SV40 NLS: nuclear localization signal of SV40 (simian virus 40) large T antigen
  10421..10504   +  CDS            large T antigen (fragment): large T antigen from SV40 (simian virus 40)
  10527..10661   +  polyA_signal   SV40 poly(A) signal: SV40 polyadenylation signal
  10828..11157   +  CDS            nef (fragment): NEF_HV1BR - Experimental evidence at protein level: Swiss-Prot protein existence level 1. Extracellular Nef protein targets CD4(+) T-lymphocytes for apoptosis by interacting with CXCR4 surface receptors (PubMed:14990729). From Human immunodeficiency virus type 1 group M subtype B (isolate BRU/LAI) (HIV-1).
  11205..11462   +  LTR            5' LTR (truncated): truncated 5' long terminal repeat (LTR) from HIV-1
  11509..11634   +  misc_feature   HIV-1 Ψ: packaging signal of human immunodeficiency virus type 1
  11618..11981   +  CDS            HIV-1 gag (fragment): gag protein from human immunodeficiency virus 1; gag
  12127..12360   +  misc_feature   RRE: The Rev response element (RRE) of HIV-1 allows for Rev-dependent mRNA export from the nucleus to the cytoplasm.
