[The description below was written by a language model from this plasmid's Addgene catalogue record and pLannotate feature annotations shown in this document.]
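Description:
PWPXLD-GFP-Numb-WT is an HIV-1-based lentiviral transfer plasmid for mammalian expression, built on the PWPXLD backbone and carrying wild-type mouse Numb fused at its N terminus to GFP. It is maintained in E. coli through a ColE1/pUC-type origin and selected with ampicillin via the β-lactamase gene. The catalogue lists a recombination-tolerant strain for propagation, which is common for plasmids with repeated LTR sequences. The backbone also retains remnants of older vector lineages, including fragments of the tetracycline resistance gene, bom and rop. There is also an SV40 promoter followed by gpt sequence (annotated in two fragments), an SV40 small t intron and a poly(A) signal. All of this lies outside the viral genome, and the record assigns it no function.

The packaged region begins with a 5' LTR annotated as truncated, followed by the Ψ packaging signal with adjoining gag sequence and the Rev response element within an env fragment. These elements allow Rev-dependent export and encapsidation of the genomic RNA when packaging functions are supplied in trans. Downstream, the human EF-1α promoter and a cPPT/CTS element precede the EGFP reading frame, which is joined through a short polylinker remnant to the Numb coding sequence. A WPRE follows to enhance transcript stability and expression. The ΔU3 self-inactivating 3' LTR terminates the cassette and disables LTR promoter activity after integration. The insert was placed by restriction cloning that destroyed both sites.

Numb is an endocytic adaptor involved in receptor trafficking and neural progenitor fate decisions. The associated study concerns Numb trafficking and termination of EGFR signalling in ependymal progenitors of the postnatal neurogenic niche. The construct therefore suits stable, constitutive expression and fluorescent tracking of wild-type Numb in transduced cells, and the "WT" label suggests use as a reference alongside variant versions.
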