Addgene plasmid #133751: PWPXLD-GFP-Numb-WT
Purpose: Wild-type Numb tagged with GFP cloned into PWPXLD
Depositing lab: Chay Kuo. Depositing organization: Duke University. Publication: EGFR Signaling Termination via Numb Trafficking in Ependymal Progenitors Controls Postnatal Neurogenic Niche Differentiation. Abdi K, Neves G, Pyun J, Kiziltug E, Ahrens A, Kuo CT. Cell Rep. 2019 Aug 20;28(8):2012-2022.e4. doi: 10.1016/j.celrep.2019.07.056. PubMed 31433979.
Backbone
  Vector backbone: PWPXLD
  Backbone size w/o insert (bp): 10455
  Total vector size (bp): 12417
  Vector type: Mammalian Expression, Lentiviral
Growth in bacteria
  Bacterial resistance: Ampicillin, 100 μg/mL
  Growth temperature: 37°C
  Growth strain: NEB Stable
  Copy number: Unknown
Gene/Insert
  Gene/Insert name: GFP-Numb
  Species: M. musculus (mouse)
  Insert size (bp): 1962
  GenBank ID: NM_001136075.2
  Entrez Gene: Numb (a.k.a. Nb)
  Promoter: EF1-alpha
  Tag / fusion protein: GFP (N terminal on insert)
  Cloning method: Restriction Enzyme; 5′ cloning site PME1 (destroyed during cloning); 3′ cloning site SMA1 (destroyed during cloning)
  Sequencing primers: 5′ CAAGCCTCAGACAGTGGTTC; 3′ GCGTAAAAGGAGCAACATAG
Terms and licenses: Academic/Nonprofit Terms; Industry Terms: Not Available to Industry
How to cite: PWPXLD-GFP-Numb-WT was a gift from Chay Kuo (Addgene plasmid # 133751 ; http://n2t.net/addgene:133751 ; RRID:Addgene_133751)
